>Addgene plasmid #199728 | pCBLsgRNA2 | addgene full sequence | sequence record 391249 | Addgene NGS Result
CCTATAGTGAGTCGTATTACATGGTCATAGCTGTTTCCTGGCAGCTCTGGCCCGTGTCTCAAAATCTCTG
ATGTTACATTGCACAAGATAAAAATATATCATCATGCCTCCTCTAGAGGTCTCCCATGAAGGGATCTTTA
AACATACGAACAGATCACTTAAAGTTCTTCTGAAGCAACTTAAAGTTATCAGGCATGCATGGATCTTGGA
GGAATCAGATGTGCAGTCAGGGACCATAGCACAGGACAGGCGTCTTCTACTGGTGCTACCAGCAAATGCT
GGAAGCCGGGAACACTGGGTACGTTGGAAACCACGTGATGTGGAGTAAGATAAACTGTAGGAGAAAAGCA
TTTCGTAGTGGGCCATGAAGCCTTTCAGGACATGTATTGCAGTATGGGCCGGCCCATTACGCAATTGGAC
GACAACAAAGACTAGTATTAGTACCACCTCGGCTATCCACATAGATCAAAGCTGGTTTAAAAGAGTTGTG
CAGATGATCCGTGGCAGAGACGAGATCTAGTCTGAGTCGACCGTCTCTGTTTCAGAGCTATGCTGGAAAC
AGCATAGCAAGTTGAAATAAGGCTAGTCCGTTATCAACTTGAAAAAGTGGCACCGAGTCGGTGCTTTTTT
TGTCCCTTCGAAGGGCAATTCTGCAGATATCCATCACACTGGCGGCCGCTCGAGGTCGAGGGTATCGATA
AGCTTGGACCGAGACCCTCGAGCCACCCATGACCAAAATCCCTTAACGTGAGTTACGCGTCGTTCCACTG
AGCGTCAGACCCCGTAGAAAAGATCAAAGGATCTTCTTGAGATCCTTTTTTTCTGCGCGTAATCTGCTGC
TTGCAAACAAAAAAACCACCGCTACCAGCGGTGGTTTGTTTGCCGGATCAAGAGCTACCAACTCTTTTTC
CGAAGGTAACTGGCTTCAGCAGAGCGCAGATACCAAATACTGTTCTTCTAGTGTAGCCGTAGTTAGGCCA
CCACTTCAAGAACTCTGTAGCACCGCCTACATACCTCGCTCTGCTAATCCTGTTACCAGTGGCTGCTGCC
AGTGGCGATAAGTCGTGTCTTACCGGGTTGGACTCAAGACGATAGTTACCGGATAAGGCGCAGCGGTCGG
GCTGAACGGGGGGTTCGTGCACACAGCCCAGCTTGGAGCGAACGACCTACACCGAACTGAGATACCTACA
GCGTGAGCTATGAGAAAGCGCCACGCTTCCCGAAGGGAGAAAGGCGGACAGGTATCCGGTAAGCGGCAGG
GTCGGAACAGGAGAGCGCACGAGGGAGCTTCCAGGGGGAAACGCCTGGTATCTTTATAGTCCTGTCGGGT
TTCGCCACCTCTGACTTGAGCGTCGATTTTTGTGATGCTCGTCAGGGGGGCGGAGCCTATGGAAAAACGC
CAGCAACGCGGCCTTTTTACGGTTCCTGGCCTTTTGCTGGCCTTTTGCTCACATGTTCTTTCCTGCGTTA
TCCCCTGATTCTGTGGATAACCGTATTACCGCCTTTGAGTGAGCTGATACCGCTCGCCGCAGCCGAACGA
CCGAGCGCAGCGAGTCAGTGAGCGAGGAAGCGGAAGAGCGCCCAATACGCAAACCGCCTCTCCCCGCGCG
TTGGCCGATTCATTAATGCAGCTGGCACGACAGGTTTCCCGACTGGAAAGCGGGCAGTGAGCGCAACGCA
ATTAATACGCGTACCGCTAGCCAGGAAGAGTTTGTAGAAACGCAAAAAGGCCATCCGTCAGGATGGCCTT
CTGCTTAGTTTGATGCCTGGCAGTTTATGGCGGGCGTCCTGCCCGCCACCCTCCGGGCCGTTGCTTCACA
ACGTTCAAATCCGCTCCCGGCGGATTTGTCCTACTCAGGAGAGCGTTCACCGACAAACAACAGATAAAAC
GAAAGGCCCAGTCTTCCGACTGAGCCTTTCGTTTTATTTGATGCCTGGCAGTTCCCTACTCTCGCGTTCT
GCATTAATGAATCGGCCAACGCGCGGGGAGAGGCGGTTTGCGTATTGGGCGCTCTTCCGCTTCCTCGCTC
ACTGACTCGCTGCGCTCGGTCGTTCGGCTGCGGCGAGCGGTATCAGCTCACTCAAAGGCGGTAATACGGT
TATCCACAGAATCAGGGGATAACGCAGGAAAGAACATGAATTAATTCTCATGTTTGACAGCTTATCATCG
ATTAGCTTTAATGCGGTAGTTTATCACAGTTAAATTGCTAACGCAGTCAGGCACCGTGTATGAAATCTAA
CAATGCGCTCATCGTCATCCTCGGCACCGTCACCCTGGATGCTGTAGGCATAGGCTTGGTTATGCCGGTA
CTGCCGGGCCTCTTGCGGGATATCGTCCATTCCGACAGCATCGCCAGTCACTATGGCGTGCTGCTAGCGC
TATATGCGTTGATGCAATTTCTATGCGCACCCGTTCTCGGAGCACTGTCCGACCGCTTTGGCCGCCGCCC
AGTCCTGCTCGCTTCGCTACTTGGAGCCACTATCGACTACGCGATCATGGCGACCACACCCGTCCTGTGG
ATTCTCTACGCCGGACGCATCGTGGCCGGCATCACCGGCGCCACAGGTGCGGTTGCTGGCGCCTATATCG
CCGACATCACCGATGGGGAAGATCGGGCTCGCCACTTCGGGCTCATGAGCGCTTGTTTCGGCGTGGGTAT
GGTGGCAGGCCCCGTGGCCGGGGGACTGTTGGGCGCCATCTCCTTACATGCACCATTCCTTGCGGCGGCG
GTGCTCAACGGCCTCAACCTACTACTGGGCTGCTTCCTAATGCAGGAGTCGCATAAGGGAGAGCGCCGAC
CCATGCCCTTGAGAGCCTTCAACCCAGTCAGCTCCTTCCGGTGGGCGCGGGGCATGACTATCGTCGCCGC
ACTTATGACTGTCTTCTTTATCATGCAACTCGTAGGACAGGTGCCGGCAGCGCTCTGGGTCATTTTCGGC
GAGGACCGCTTTCGCTGGAGCGCGACGATGATCGGCCTGTCGCTTGCGGTATTCGGAATCTTGCACGCCC
TCGCTCAAGCCTTCGTCACTGGTCCCGCCACCAAACGTTTCGGCGAGAAGCAGGCCATTATCGCCGGCAT
GGCGGCCGACGCGCTGGGCTACGTCTTGCTGGCGTTCGCGACGCGAGGCTGGATGGCCTTCCCCATTATG
ATTCTTCTCGCTTCCGGCGGCATCGGGATGCCCGCGTTGCAGGCCATGCTGTCCAGGCAGGTAGATGACG
ACCATCAGGGACAGCTTCAAGGATCGCTCGCGGCTCTTACCAGCCTAACTTCGATCATTGGACCGCTGAT
CGTCACGGCGATTTATGCCGCCTCGGCGAGCACATGGAACGGGTTGGCATGGATTGTAGGCGCCGCCCTA
TACCTTGTCTGCCTCCCCGCGTTGCGTCGCGGTGCATGGAGCCGGGCCACCTCGACCTGAATGGAAGCCG
GCGGCACCTCGCTAACGGATTCACCACTCCAAGAATTGGAGCCAATCAATTCTTGCGGAGAACTGTGAAT
GCGCAAACCAACCCTTGATCGGGGAAGAACAGTATGTCGAGCTATTTTTTGACTTACTGGGGATCAAGCC
TGATTGGGAGAAAATAAAATATCC
Features (pLannotate 1.2.2; 13 found; start..end, strand, type, name):
      1..19      -  promoter       T7 promoter: promoter for bacteriophage T7 RNA polymerase
    129..506     +  promoter       OsU3 promoter: Oryza sativa (rice) snRNA U3 promoter
    557..624     +  misc_RNA       tracrRNA (fragment): trans-activating CRISPR RNA for the Streptococcus pyogenes CRISPR/Cas9 system
    679..706     -  misc_feature   MCS (fragment): pBluescript multiple cloning site
    807..1395    +  rep_origin     ori: high-copy-number ColE1/pMB1/pBR322/pUC origin of replication
   1578..1670    +  CDS            lacI (fragment): lac repressor; lacI; The lac repressor binds to the lac operator to inhibit transcription in E. coli. This inhibition can be relieved by adding lactose or isopropyl-β-D-thiogalactopyranoside (IPTG).
   1725..1752    -  terminator     rrnB T2 terminator: transcription terminator T2 from the E. coli rrnB gene
   1884..1927    +  terminator     rrnB T1 terminator: Escherichia coli rrnB; transcription terminator T1 from the E. coli rrnB gene
   1959..2012    -  CDS            lacI (fragment): lac repressor; lacI; The lac repressor binds to the lac operator to inhibit transcription in E. coli. This inhibition can be relieved by adding lactose or isopropyl-β-D-thiogalactopyranoside (IPTG).
   2014..2138    -  rep_origin     RSF ori (fragment): Plasmids containing the RSF 1030 origin of replication can be propagated in E. coli cells that contain additional plasmids with compatible origins.
   2154..2182    +  promoter       tet promoter: E. coli promoter for tetracycline efflux protein gene
   2230..3420    +  CDS            TcR: tetracycline efflux protein; tet; confers resistance to tetracycline
   3518..3592    +  CDS            KanR (fragment): aminoglycoside phosphotransferase; aphA-3; confers resistance to kanamycin
