[The description below was written by a language model from this plasmid's Addgene catalogue record and pLannotate feature annotations shown in this document.]
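Description:
pCBLsgRNA2 is a small (about 3.6 kb) Golden Gate entry vector built on the pYPQ132D backbone and catalogued as a plant expression plasmid. It supplies the second guide RNA unit in a multiplexed CRISPR/Cas9 assembly scheme. It is propagated in E. coli from a high-copy ColE1/pUC-type origin and selected with tetracycline, through a tet promoter driving the TcR efflux protein gene. The annotation also picks up short fragments of lacI, an RSF origin, a kanamycin resistance gene and a pBluescript multiple cloning site, together with rrnB T1 and T2 terminators and a T7 promoter. The partial elements look like backbone remnants rather than functional parts, and tetracycline is the only selection the record lists.

The payload is a synthetic OsU3-sgRNA2 scaffold cassette introduced by Gibson cloning. The rice U3 small nuclear RNA promoter, a Pol III-type promoter widely used for guide RNA expression in monocots, lies upstream of a sequence annotated as a fragment of the Streptococcus pyogenes tracrRNA, which corresponds to the Cas9-binding sgRNA scaffold. A short unannotated gap separates the promoter from the scaffold. This is presumably where a target-specific spacer is inserted, although the record does not describe the cloning sites or the type IIS enzymes involved. The plasmid carries no Cas9 gene, plant selectable marker or T-DNA borders, so it serves only as an intermediate module. Once loaded with a spacer, its gRNA expression unit would be combined by Golden Gate assembly with other gRNA modules and moved into a destination vector. The associated publication describes T-DNA binary vectors with NptII selection and a RUBY reporter for maize transformation and targeted mutagenesis.
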