Addgene plasmid #199728: pCBLsgRNA2
Purpose: Golden Gate entry vector; 2nd gRNA under OsU3 promoter
Depositing lab: Kan Wang. Depositing organization: Iowa State University. Publication: New T-DNA binary vectors with NptII selection and RUBY reporter for efficient maize transformation and targeted mutagenesis. Lee K, Kang M, Ji Q, Grosic S, Wang K. Plant Physiol. 2023 Apr 18:kiad231. doi: 10.1093/plphys/kiad231. PubMed 37070560.
Backbone
  Vector backbone: pYPQ132D
  Vector type: Plant Expression
Growth in bacteria
  Bacterial resistance: Tetracycline, 10 μg/mL
  Growth temperature: 37°C
  Growth strain: DH5alpha
  Copy number: High Copy
Gene/Insert
  Gene/Insert name: OsU3-sgRNA2 scaffold
  Species: Synthetic
  Insert size (bp): 125
  Cloning method: Gibson Cloning
Terms and licenses: Academic/Nonprofit Terms; Industry Terms: Not Available to Industry
How to cite: pCBLsgRNA2 was a gift from Kan Wang (Addgene plasmid # 199728 ; http://n2t.net/addgene:199728 ; RRID:Addgene_199728)
